>Addgene plasmid #118279 | pAAV-EF1a-SwitchON_mRubyNLS-hChR2(H134R)-EYFP-NO_WPRE | addgene full sequence | sequence record 230184 | Addgene NGS Result
CCTGCAGGCAGCTGCGCGCTCGCTCGCTCACTGAGGCCGCCCGGGCGTCGGGCGACCTTTGGTCGCCCGG
CCTCAGTGAGCGAGCGAGCGCGCAGAGAGGGAGTGGCCAACTCCATCACTAGGGGTTCCTGCGGCCGCAC
GCGTAAGCTTTGCAAAGATGGATAAAGTTTTAAACAGAGAGGAATCTTTGCAGCTAATGGACCTTCTAGG
TCTTGAAAGGAGTGGGAATTGGCTCCGGTGCCCGTCAGTGGGCAGAGCGCACATCGCCCACAGTCCCCGA
GAAGTTGGGGGGAGGGGTCGGCAATTGAACCGGTGCCTAGAGAAGGTGGCGCGGGGTAAACTGGGAAAGT
GATGTCGTGTACTGGCTCCGCCTTTTTCCCGAGGGTGGGGGAGAACCGTATATAAGTGCAGTAGTCGCCG
TGAACGTTCTTTTTCGCAACGGGTTTGCCGCCAGAACACAGGTAAGTGCCGTGTGTGGTTCCCGCGGGCC
TGGCCTCTTTACGGGTTATGGCCCTTGCGTGCCTTGAATTACTTCCACCTGGCTGCAGTACGTGATTCTT
GATCCCGAGCTTCGGGTTGGAAGTGGGTGGGAGAGTTCGAGGCCTTGCGCTTAAGGAGCCCCTTCGCCTC
GTGCTTGAGTTGAGGCCTGGCCTGGGCGCTGGGGCCGCCGCGTGCGAATCTGGTGGCACCTTCGCGCCTG
TCTCGCTGCTTTCGATAAGTCTCTAGCCATTTAAAATTTTTGATGACCTGCTGCGACGCTTTTTTTCTGG
CAAGATAGTCTTGTAAATGCGGGCCAAGATCTGCACACTGGTATTTCGGTTTTTGGGGCCGCGGGCGGCG
ACGGGGCCCGTGCGTCCCAGCGCACATGTTCGGCGAGGCGGGGCCTGCGAGCGCGGCCACCGAGAATCGG
ACGGGGGTAGTCTCAAGCTGGCCGGCCTGCTCTGGTGCCTGGCCTCGCGCCGCCGTGTATCGCCCCGCCC
TGGGCGGCAAGGCTGGCCCGGTCGGCACCAGTTGCGTGAGCGGAAAGATGGCCGCTTCCCGGCCCTGCTG
CAGGGAGCTCAAAATGGAGGACGCGGCGCTCGGGAGAGCGGGCGGGTGAGTCACCCACACAAAGGAAAAG
GGCCTTTCCGTCCTCAGCCGTCGCTTCATGTGACTCCACGGAGTACCGGGCGCCGTCCAGGCACCTCGAT
TAGTTCTCGAGCTTTTGGAGTACGTCGTCTTTAGGTTGGGGGGAGGGGTTTTATGCGATGGAGTTTCCCC
ACACTGAGTGGGTGGAGACTGAAGTTAGGCCAGCTTGGCACTTGATGTAATTCTCCTTGGAATTTGCCCT
TTTTGAGTTTGGATCTTGGTTCATTCTCAAGCCTCAGACAGTGGTTCAAAGTTTTTTTCTTCCATTTCAG
GTGTCGTGAGGTACCGGATCCTCTAGAGTCGACATAACTTCGTATAGGATACTTTATACGAAGTTATCCT
AGGGCCACCATGGCCCCAAAGAAGAAGCGGAAGGTCACTAGTGTGTCTAAGGGCGAAGAGCTGATCAAGG
AAAATATGCGTATGAAGGTGGTCATGGAAGGTTCGGTCAACGGCCACCAATTCAAATGCACAGGTGAAGG
AGAAGGCAATCCGTACATGGGAACTCAAACCATGAGGATCAAAGTCATCGAGGGAGGACCCCTGCCATTT
GCCTTTGACATTCTTGCCACGTCGTTCATGTATGGCAGCCGTACTTTTATCAAGTACCCGAAAGGCATTC
CTGATTTCTTTAAACAGTCCTTTCCTGAGGGTTTTACTTGGGAAAGAGTTACGAGATACGAAGATGGTGG
AGTCGTCACCGTCATGCAGGACACCAGCCTTGAGGATGGCTGTCTCGTTTACCACGTCCAAGTCAGAGGG
GTAAACTTTCCCTCCAATGGTCCCGTGATGCAGAAGAAGACCAAGGGTTGGGAGCCTAATACAGAGATGA
TGTATCCAGCAGATGGTGGTCTGAGGGGATACACTCATATGGCACTGAAAGTTGATGGTGGTGGCCATCT
GTCTTGCTCTTTCGTAACAACTTACAGGTCAAAAAAGACCGTCGGGAACATCAAGATGCCCGGTATCCAT
GCCGTTGATCACCGCCTGGAAAGGTTAGAGGAAAGTGACAATGAAATGTTCGTAGTACAACGCGAACACG
CAGTTGCCAAGTTCGCCGGGCTTGGTGGTGGGATGGACGAGCTGTACAAGGATTATGAATAACTTCGTAT
AGCATACATTATACGAAGTTATGGCGCGCCCTATTACTTGTACAGCTCGTCCATGCCGAGAGTGATCCCG
GCGGCGGTCACGAACTCCAGCAGGACCATGTGATCGCGCTTCTCGTTGGGGTCTTTGCTCAGGGCGGACT
GGTAGCTCAGGTAGTGGTTGTCGGGCAGCAGCACGGGGCCGTCGCCGATGGGGGTGTTCTGCTGGTAGTG
GTCGGCGAGCTGCACGCTGCCGTCCTCGATGTTGTGGCGGATCTTGAAGTTCACCTTGATGCCGTTCTTC
TGCTTGTCGGCCATGATATAGACGTTGTGGCTGTTGTAGTTGTACTCCAGCTTGTGCCCCAGGATGTTGC
CGTCCTCCTTGAAGTCGATGCCCTTCAGCTCGATGCGGTTCACCAGGGTGTCGCCCTCGAACTTCACCTC
GGCGCGGGTCTTGTAGTTGCCGTCGTCCTTGAAGAAGATGGTGCGCTCCTGGACGTAGCCTTCGGGCATG
GCGGACTTGAAGAAGTCGTGCTGCTTCATGTGGTCGGGGTAGCGGGCGAAGCACTGCAGGCCGTAGCCGA
AGGTGGTCACGAGGGTGGGCCAGGGCACGGGCAGCTTGCCGGTGGTGCAGATGAACTTCAGGGTCAGCTT
GCCGTAGGTGGCATCGCCCTCGCCCTCGCCGGACACGCTGAACTTGTGGCCGTTTACGTCGCCGTCCAGC
TCGACCAGGATGGGCACCACCCCGGTGAACAGCTCCTCGCCCTTGCTCACCATGGTGGCGGCCGCTGGCA
CGGCTCCGGCCTCGGCTTCGTCTTCGACGAGAGTCTCGACCTCGATCTCCGTTCCGCCGATGTTCAGTTT
GGTGGTTTTGCGGATATCTCCGTGAATCAATATGTGCTCGTGGATCAGGACGCGCAGGTAGTGTCCCAAC
AACCCCCAACAATTTTTACTCATCAGATCAATAATCGTGTGACCTACGGTGGAGCCATAGACGCTCAGGA
CGCCAAAACCTTCGGGCCCCAAAATGAAGAGAATTGGGAACATACCCCAGCTCACGAAAAACAGCCATGC
CATGCCGGTCACGACCTGGCGGCACCGACCCTTTGGCACAGTATGATAACCCTCGATATATGCTTTGGCG
GCGTGAAAAAATGTGTTCGCGCCATAGCACAATCCAAGACAAAAGAAGATGACTTTAACATAGCCGGTTG
CCATGGCGCTGGTAGCCCCCCACACGATAGTCCCGATGTCTGAGACAAGGAGTCCCATGGTTCTCCTGCT
GTAGTCGTTGCTCAGGCCGGTGAGGTTGCTCAGGCGGATAAGGATGACAGGACAAGTGAGCAGCCACTCT
GCATAGCGCAGCCACTGCACCCGGTGTCCTGTGGCAAGGTAGAGCATAGAGGGATTCTTAAACTCAAAAA
AGAACTCGAGAATCACCTTAACCATTTCAATGGCGCACACATAGATCTCCTCCCAGCCGCATGTAGATTT
CCAGGTTTGGTAGGCATAGAACATCAGCAGCAAAATGCTGAATCCTGCTGCAAGCCACTGCAGGACATTT
GACGCGGTCTGAGCGCCGTTCGTGCCGCGAGATTCAATCCATCCGGCACAGTAACATTGATCCTCAGGGA
CCAGGACGGACCCGTTCACCACCACAGGATTAGTAACGAACAAAAGTTCGCGTCCGACGGCAGACAAAGC
GCCGCCATAGTCCATGGTGGCTAGCATAACTTCGTATAAAGTATCCTATACGAAGTTATTTGCCTTAACC
CAGAAATTATCACTGTTATTCTTTAGAATGGTGCAAAGAATAACTTCGTATAATGTATGCTATACGAAGT
TATGAATTCGATATCAAGCTTATCGATACCGAGCGCTGCTCGAGAGATCTACGGGTGGCATCCCTGTGAC
CCCTCCCCAGTGCCTCTCCTGGCCCTGGAAGTTGCCACTCCAGTGCCCACCAGCCTTGTCCTAATAAAAT
TAAGTTGCATCATTTTGTCTGACTAGGTGTCCTTCTATAATATTATGGGGTGGAGGGGGGTGGTATGGAG
CAAGGGGCAAGTTGGGAAGACAACCTGTAGGGCCTGCGGGGTCTATTGGGAACCAAGCTGGAGTGCAGTG
GCACAATCTTGGCTCACTGCAATCTCCGCCTCCTGGGTTCAAGCGATTCTCCTGCCTCAGCCTCCCGAGT
TGTTGGGATTCCAGGCATGCATGACCAGGCTCAGCTAATTTTTGTTTTTTTGGTAGAGACGGGGTTTCAC
CATATTGGCCAGGCTGGTCTCCAACTCCTAATCTCAGGTGATCTACCCACCTTGGCCTCCCAAATTGCTG
GGATTACAGGCGTGAACCACTGCTCCCTTCCCTGTCCTTCTGATTTTGTAGGTAACCACGTGCGGACCGA
GCGGCCGCAGGAACCCCTAGTGATGGAGTTGGCCACTCCCTCTCTGCGCGCTCGCTCGCTCACTGAGGCC
GGGCGACCAAAGGTCGCCCGACGCCCGGGCTTTGCCCGGGCGGCCTCAGTGAGCGAGCGAGCGCGCAGCT
GCCTGCAGGGGCGCCTGATGCGGTATTTTCTCCTTACGCATCTGTGCGGTATTTCACACCGCATA
[95 nt withheld, positions 4826-4920]
T
[46 nt withheld, positions 4922-4967]
C
[141 nt withheld, positions 4969-5109]
CCTTTGACGTTGGAGTCCACGTTCTTT
[37 nt withheld, positions 5137-5173]
ACTCTATCTCGGGCTATTCTTTTGATTTATAAGGGATTTTGCCGATTTCGGTCTATTGGTTAAAAAATGA
GCTGATTTAACAAAAATTTAACGCGAATTTTAACAAAATATTAACGTTTACAATTTTATGGTGCACTCTC
AGTACAATCTGCTCTGATGCCGCATAGTTAAGCCAGCCCCGACACCCGCCAACACCCGCTGACGCGCCCT
GACGGGCTTGTCTGCTCCCGGCATCCGCTTACAGACAAGCTGTGACCGTCTCCGGGAGCTGCATGTGTCA
GAGGTTTTCACCGTCATCACCGAAACGCGCGAGACGAAAGGGCCTCGTGATACGCCTATTTTTATAGGTT
AATGTCATGATAATAATGGTTTCTTAGACGTCAGGTGGCACTTTTCGGGGAAATGTGCGCGGAACCCCTA
TTTGTTTATTTTTCTAAATACATTCAAATATGTATCCGCTCATGAGACAATAACCCTGATAAATGCTTCA
ATAATATTGAAAAAGGAAGAGTATGAGTATTCAACATTTCCGTGTCGCCCTTATTCCCTTTTTTGCGGCA
TTTTGCCTTCCTGTTTTTGCTCACCCAGAAACGCTGGTGAAAGTAAAAGATGCTGAAGATCAGTTGGGTG
CACGAGTGGGTTACATCGAACTGGATCTCAACAGCGGTAAGATCCTTGAGAGTTTTCGCCCCGAAGAACG
TTTTCCAATGATGAGCACTTTTAAAGTTCTGCTATGTGGCGCGGTATTATCCCGTATTGACGCCGGGCAA
GAGCAACTCGGTCGCCGCATACACTATTCTCAGAATGACTTGGTTGAGTACTCACCAGTCACAGAAAAGC
ATCTTACGGATGGCATGACAGTAAGAGAATTATGCAGTGCTGCCATAACCATGAGTGATAACACTGCGGC
CAACTTACTTCTGACAACGATCGGAGGACCGAAGGAGCTAACCGCTTTTTTGCACAACATGGGGGATCAT
GTAACTCGCCTTGATCGTTGGGAACCGGAGCTGAATGAAGCCATACCAAACGACGAGCGTGACACCACGA
TGCCTGTAGCAATGGCAACAACGTTGCGCAAACTATTAACTGGCGAACTACTTACTCTAGCTTCCCGGCA
ACAATTAATAGACTGGATGGAGGCGGATAAAGTTGCAGGACCACTTCTGCGCTCGGCCCTTCCGGCTGGC
TGGTTTATTGCTGATAAATCTGGAGCCGGTGAGCGTGGGTCTCGCGGTATCATTGCAGCACTGGGGCCAG
ATGGTAAGCCCTCCCGTATCGTAGTTATCTACACGACGGGGAGTCAGGCAACTATGGATGAACGAAATAG
ACAGATCGCTGAGATAGGTGCCTCACTGATTAAGCATTGGTAACTGTCAGACCAAGTTTACTCATATATA
CTTTAGATTGATTTAAAACTTCATTTTTAATTTAAAAGGATCTAGGTGAAGATCCTTTTTGATAATCTCA
TGACCAAAATCCCTTAACGTGAGTTTTCGTTCCACTGAGCGTCAGACCCCGTAGAAAAGATCAAAGGATC
TTCTTGAGATCCTTTTTTTCTGCGCGTAATCTGCTGCTTGCAAACAAAAAAACCACCGCTACCAGCGGTG
GTTTGTTTGCCGGATCAAGAGCTACCAACTCTTTTTCCGAAGGTAACTGGCTTCAGCAGAGCGCAGATAC
CAAATACTGTTCTTCTAGTGTAGCCGTAGTTAGGCCACCACTTCAAGAACTCTGTAGCACCGCCTACATA
CCTCGCTCTGCTAATCCTGTTACCAGTGGCTGCTGCCAGTGGCGATAAGTCGTGTCTTACCGGGTTGGAC
TCAAGACGATAGTTACCGGATAAGGCGCAGCGGTCGGGCTGAACGGGGGGTTCGTGCACACAGCCCAGCT
TGGAGCGAACGACCTACACCGAACTGAGATACCTACAGCGTGAGCTATGAGAAAGCGCCACGCTTCCCGA
AGGGAGAAAGGCGGACAGGTATCCGGTAAGCGGCAGGGTCGGAACAGGAGAGCGCACGAGGGAGCTTCCA
GGGGGAAACGCCTGGTATCTTTATAGTCCTGTCGGGTTTCGCCACCTCTGACTTGAGCGTCGATTTTTGT
GATGCTCGTCAGGGGGGCGGAGCCTATGGAAAAACGCCAGCAACGCGGCCTTTTTACGGTTCCTGGCCTT
TTGCTGGCCTTTTGCTCACATGT
Features (pLannotate 1.2.2; 23 found; start..end, strand, type, name):
     12..39      +  repeat_region  AAV2 ITR (fragment): inverted terminal repeat of adeno-associated virus serotype 2 inverted
     68..95      +  repeat_region  AAV2 ITR (fragment): inverted terminal repeat of adeno-associated virus serotype 2 inverted
    158..224     +  CDS            small t antigen (fragment): SV40 (simian virus 40) small t antigen
    231..1409    +  promoter       EF-1α promoter: strong constitutive promoter for human elongation factor EF-1α
   1416..1433    +  misc_feature   MCS (fragment): pUC18/19 multiple cloning site
   1434..1467    +  protein_bind   lox2272: Cre-mediated recombination occurs in the 8-bp core sequence (GGATACTT). lox2272 sites are compatible with each other, but incompatible with loxP or loxN sites (Lee and Saito, 1988). Cre recombinase
   1513..2220    +  CDS            mRuby2: mRuby2 is a basic (constitutively fluorescent) red fluorescent protein published in 2012, derived from Entacmaea quadricolor. It has moderate acid sensitivity.
   2229..2262    +  protein_bind   loxP: Cre-mediated recombination occurs in the 8-bp core sequence (GCATACAT). Cre recombinase
   2274..2993    -  CDS            EYFP: enhanced YFP mammalian codon-optimized
   3009..3935    -  CDS            ChR2(H134R): H134R mutant of an N-terminal fragment of channelrhodopsin-2 from the alga Chlamydomonas reinhardtii (Nagel et al., 2005) blue light-activated cation channel
   3946..3979    -  protein_bind   lox2272: Cre-mediated recombination occurs in the 8-bp core sequence (GGATACTT). lox2272 sites are compatible with each other, but incompatible with loxP or loxN sites (Lee and Saito, 1988). Cre recombinase
   3980..4029    -  intron         β-globin intron (fragment): internally truncated intron from human β-globin
   4030..4063    -  protein_bind   loxP: Cre-mediated recombination occurs in the 8-bp core sequence (GCATACAT). Cre recombinase
   4064..4091    +  misc_feature   MCS (fragment): pBluescript multiple cloning site
   4113..4589    +  polyA_signal   hGH poly(A) signal: human growth hormone polyadenylation signal
   4629..4769    +  repeat_region  AAV2 ITR: inverted terminal repeat of adeno-associated virus serotype 2 inverted
   4774..4825    -  misc_feature   bom (fragment): basis of mobility region from pBR322
   4844..5299    +  rep_origin     f1 ori (sequence partly withheld): f1 bacteriophage origin of replication; arrow indicates direction of (+) strand synthesis
   5300..5349    -  misc_feature   bom (fragment): basis of mobility region from pBR322
   5451..5486    -  CDS            rop (fragment): Rop protein, which maintains plasmids at low copy number; rop
   5581..5685    +  promoter       AmpR promoter: bla
   5686..6546    +  CDS            AmpR: β-lactamase; bla; confers resistance to ampicillin, carbenicillin, and related antibiotics
   6717..7305    +  rep_origin     ori: high-copy-number ColE1/pMB1/pBR322/pUC origin of replication
