[The description below was written by a language model from this plasmid's Addgene catalogue record and pLannotate feature annotations shown in this document.]
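Description:
pAAV-EF1a-SwitchON_mRubyNLS-hChR2(H134R)-EYFP-NO_WPRE is an AAV transfer plasmid of about 7.4 kb, built on a pAAV backbone, that carries a Cre-dependent two-state ("switch") expression cassette. It is propagated in bacteria as a high-copy plasmid through a ColE1/pUC-type origin with ampicillin selection (AmpR), and it also carries an f1 phage origin. AAV2 inverted terminal repeats flank the cassette and allow it to be packaged into recombinant AAV particles. The annotation detects a full ITR on the right side but only short ITR fragments on the left.

Between the ITRs, the human EF-1α promoter drives a double-floxed arrangement that ends in the human growth hormone polyadenylation signal. In the starting configuration, mRuby2 carrying an N-terminal SV40 nuclear localisation signal sits in the sense orientation between a lox2272 and a loxP site. The ChR2(H134R)-EYFP fusion lies downstream in the antisense orientation, followed by a second lox2272/loxP pair in inverted orientation. Cells lacking Cre therefore show red nuclear fluorescence and do not express the opsin. In Cre-positive cells, recombination between the incompatible lox pairs inverts the cassette and then excises intervening sequence. This should lock ChR2(H134R)-EYFP in the sense orientation and stop mRuby2 expression. ChR2(H134R) is a blue-light-gated cation channel used for optogenetic depolarisation, and the C-terminal EYFP reports its expression.

The construct lets users label Cre-negative and Cre-positive neurons differentially while photostimulating only the Cre-defined population. As the name indicates, it has no WPRE, and the depositor notes that high-titre virus preparations are needed for efficient expression.
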