Addgene plasmid #118279: pAAV-EF1a-SwitchON_mRubyNLS-hChR2(H134R)-EYFP-NO_WPRE
Purpose: Expresses mRuby2 in the nucleus of Cre-negative cells, and ChR(H134R)-YFP in Cre-positive cells
Depositing lab: Dietmar Schmitz. Publication: VGLUT2 Functions as a Differential Marker for Hippocampal Output Neurons. Wozny C, Beed P, Nitzan N, Possnecker Y, Rost BR, Schmitz D. Front Cell Neurosci. 2018 Oct 2;12:337. doi: 10.3389/fncel.2018.00337. eCollection 2018. PubMed 30333731.
Backbone
  Vector backbone: pAAV
  Backbone size w/o insert (bp): 4741
  Total vector size (bp): 7376
  Modifications to backbone: Backbone derived from Addene 20298.
  Vector type: AAV, Cre/Lox
Growth in bacteria
  Bacterial resistance: Ampicillin, 100 μg/mL
  Growth temperature: 37°C
  Growth strain: NEB Stable
  Copy number: High Copy
Gene/Insert 1
  Gene/Insert name: mRuby2
  Species: Synthetic; Entacmaea quadricolor.
  Insert size (bp): 708
  GenBank ID: AFR60232
  Promoter: EF1 alpha
  Tag / fusion protein: SV40 NLS (N terminal on insert)
  Cloning method: Restriction Enzyme; 5′ cloning site Spe I (not destroyed); 3′ cloning site Nde I (destroyed during cloning)
  Sequencing primers: 5′ pEFmyccyto-F (TCTCAAGCCTCAGACAGT); 3′ EGFP_C_F (gaagcgcgatcacatggtc)
Gene/Insert 2
  Gene/Insert name: ChR2(H134R) (alt name: channelrhodopsin 2 (H134R))
  Species: Synthetic
  Insert size (bp): 945
  Promoter: EF1 alpha
  Tag / fusion protein: YFP (C terminal on insert)
  Cloning method: Restriction Enzyme; 5′ cloning site Asc I (not destroyed); 3′ cloning site Nhe I (not destroyed)
  Sequencing primers: 5′ EGFP-N1 (acttgtggccgtttacgtc); 3′ CMV5-R (AGAAGGACACCTAGTCAGAC)
Terms and licenses: Academic/Nonprofit Terms; Industry Terms: Not Available to Industry
Depositor comments: Becaus of the missing WPRE, a high titer virus production (≥ 1×10¹³ vg/mL) is required for efficient gene expression,
How to cite: pAAV-EF1a-SwitchON_mRubyNLS-hChR2(H134R)-EYFP-NO_WPRE was a gift from Dietmar Schmitz (Addgene plasmid # 118279 ; http://n2t.net/addgene:118279 ; RRID:Addgene_118279)
